Addgene plasmid #201825: H5_fold-0_Elsa
Purpose: Expresses H5_fold-0_Elsa in bacterial cells
Depositing lab: Nobuyasu Koga. Depositing organization: Institute for Molecular Science. Publication: Design of complicated all-alpha protein structures. Sakuma K, Kobayashi N, Sugiki T, Nagashima T, Fujiwara T, Suzuki K, Kobayashi N, Murata T, Kosugi T, Tatsumi-Koga R, Koga N. Nat Struct Mol Biol. 2024 Feb;31(2):275-282. doi: 10.1038/s41594-023-01147-9. Epub 2024 Jan 4. PubMed 38177681.
Backbone
  Vector backbone: pET15b(+)
  Backbone size w/o insert (bp): 5708
  Vector type: Bacterial Expression
Growth in bacteria
  Bacterial resistance: Ampicillin, 100 μg/mL
  Growth temperature: 37°C
  Growth strain: DH5alpha
  Growth instructions: For protein expression, BL21 star is recommended
  Copy number: High Copy
Gene/Insert
  Gene/Insert name: H5_fold-0_Elsa
  Species: Synthetic
  Insert size (bp): 285
  Tag / fusion protein: 6xHis, TEV cleavage site (N terminal on backbone)
  Cloning method: Restriction Enzyme; 5′ cloning site NdeI (unknown if destroyed); 3′ cloning site XhoI (unknown if destroyed)
  Sequencing primers: 5′ T7
Terms and licenses: Academic/Nonprofit Terms; Industry Terms: Not Available to Industry
How to cite: H5_fold-0_Elsa was a gift from Nobuyasu Koga (Addgene plasmid # 201825 ; http://n2t.net/addgene:201825 ; RRID:Addgene_201825)
