[The description below was written by a language model from this plasmid's Addgene catalogue record and pLannotate feature annotations shown in this document.]
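Description:
H5_fold-0_Elsa is a bacterial expression plasmid built on a pET15b(+) backbone for producing a synthetic, computationally designed protein of the same name in E. coli. The insert is small (about 285 bp), listed as synthetic in origin, and comes from work on the design of complicated all-alpha-helical protein structures. It was cloned between the NdeI and XhoI sites, and the sequenced plasmid totals about 5.9 kb.

Expression follows the standard pET arrangement. A T7 promoter, immediately followed by a lac operator and the phage T7 gene 10 ribosome binding site, drives the open reading frame, and a T7 terminator lies downstream. The plasmid carries lacI under its own promoter, so the lac repressor keeps the cassette off until IPTG is added, and transcription requires a host that supplies T7 RNA polymerase; the record suggests a BL21-type strain for expression. The protein is made with an N-terminal 6xHis tag followed by a TEV protease recognition site, both contributed by the backbone, which allows metal-affinity purification and subsequent removal of the tag. The designed coding sequence itself is not annotated in the feature table, but it corresponds to the unlabelled stretch between the TEV site and the terminator region. A short match to a T7 gene 10-derived solubility tag near the terminator is only a fragment.

Propagation relies on a pBR322/ColE1-type origin accompanied by rop and the bom region, and selection is by ampicillin through the β-lactamase gene and its promoter. The catalogue lists the plasmid as high copy, although rop normally restrains copy number. The scattered tetracycline-resistance fragments are nonfunctional remnants of the pBR322 ancestry. The plasmid's main use is to produce recombinant protein for biophysical and structural characterisation of the design.
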