Features (pLannotate 1.2.2; 19 found; start..end, strand, type, name):
     59..163     +  CDS            TcR (fragment): tetracycline efflux protein; tet; confers resistance to tetracycline
    186..233     -  terminator     T7 terminator: transcription terminator for bacteriophage T7 RNA polymerase
    241..290     -  CDS            SET1 (fragment): solubility-enhancement tag derived from T7 phage gene 10B
    588..608     -  CDS            TEV site: tobacco etch virus (TEV) protease recognition and cleavage site
    609..626     -  CDS            7xHis (fragment): 6xHis affinity tag
    639..661     -  RBS            RBS: efficient ribosome binding site from bacteriophage T7 gene 10 (Olins and Rangwala, 1989)
    676..700     -  protein_bind   lac operator: The lac repressor binds to the lac operator to inhibit transcription in E. coli. This inhibition can be relieved by adding lactose or isopropyl-β-D-thiogalactopyranoside (IPTG). lac repressor encoded by lacI
    701..719     -  promoter       T7 promoter: promoter for bacteriophage T7 RNA polymerase
    741..1020    +  CDS            TcR (fragment): tetracycline efflux protein; tet; confers resistance to tetracycline
   1028..1105    +  promoter       lacI promoter: lacI
   1106..2187    +  CDS            lacI: lac repressor; lacI; The lac repressor binds to the lac operator to inhibit transcription in E. coli. This inhibition can be relieved by adding lactose or isopropyl-β-D-thiogalactopyranoside (IPTG).
   2200..2221    +  protein_bind   CAP binding site: CAP binding activates transcription in the presence of cAMP. E. coli catabolite activator protein
   2236..2860    +  CDS            TcR (fragment): tetracycline efflux protein; tet; confers resistance to tetracycline
   3102..3482    -  CDS            YPB1_ECOLX: Protein predicted: Swiss-Prot protein existence level 4. From Escherichia coli.
   3499..3690    +  CDS            rop: Rop protein, which maintains plasmids at low copy number; rop
   3792..3931    +  misc_feature   bom: basis of mobility region from pBR322
   4117..4705    -  rep_origin     ori: high-copy-number ColE1/pMB1/pBR322/pUC origin of replication
   4876..5736    -  CDS            AmpR: β-lactamase; bla; confers resistance to ampicillin, carbenicillin, and related antibiotics
   5737..5841    -  promoter       AmpR promoter: bla
>Addgene plasmid #201825 | H5_fold-0_Elsa | addgene full sequence | sequence record 396706 | Addgene NGS Result
TTAGCTTTAATGCGGTAGTTTATCACAGTTAAATTGCTAACGCAGTCAGGCACCGTGTATGAAATCTAAC
AATGCGCTCATCGTCATCCTCGGCACCGTCACCCTGGATGCTGTAGGCATAGGCTTGGTTATGCCGGTAC
TGCCGGGCCTCTTGCGGGATATCCGGATATAGTTCCTCCTTTCAGCAAAAAACCCCTCAAGACCCGTTTA
GAGGCCCCAAGGGGTTATGCTAGTTATTGCTCAGCGGTGGCAGCAGCCAACTCAGCTTCCTTTCGGGCTT
TGTTAGCAGCCGGATCCTACTCGAGGCT
[270 nt withheld, positions 309-578]
CATATGTCCGCCCTGAAAATACAGGTTTTCGTGATGGTGATGGTGATGGCCCATGGTATATCTCCTTCTT
AAAGTTAAACAAAATTATTTCTAGAGGGGAATTGTTATCCGCTCACAATTCCCCTATAGTGAGTCGTATT
AATTTCGCGGGATCGAGATCTCGATCCTCTACGCCGGACGCATCGTGGCCGGCATCACCGGCGCCACAGG
TGCGGTTGCTGGCGCCTATATCGCCGACATCACCGATGGGGAAGATCGGGCTCGCCACTTCGGGCTCATG
AGCGCTTGTTTCGGCGTGGGTATGGTGGCAGGCCCCGTGGCCGGGGGACTGTTGGGCGCCATCTCCTTGC
ATGCACCATTCCTTGCGGCGGCGGTGCTCAACGGCCTCAACCTACTACTGGGCTGCTTCCTAATGCAGGA
GTCGCATAAGGGAGAGCGTCGAGATCCCGGACACCATCGAATGGCGCAAAACCTTTCGCGGTATGGCATG
ATAGCGCCCGGAAGAGAGTCAATTCAGGGTGGTGAATGTGAAACCAGTAACGTTATACGATGTCGCAGAG
TATGCCGGTGTCTCTTATCAGACCGTTTCCCGCGTGGTGAACCAGGCCAGCCACGTTTCTGCGAAAACGC
GGGAAAAAGTGGAAGCGGCGATGGCGGAGCTGAATTACATTCCCAACCGCGTGGCACAACAACTGGCGGG
CAAACAGTCGTTGCTGATTGGCGTTGCCACCTCCAGTCTGGCCCTGCACGCGCCGTCGCAAATTGTCGCG
GCGATTAAATCTCGCGCCGATCAACTGGGTGCCAGCGTGGTGGTGTCGATGGTAGAACGAAGCGGCGTCG
AAGCCTGTAAAGCGGCGGTGCACAATCTTCTCGCGCAACGCGTCAGTGGGCTGATCATTAACTATCCGCT
GGATGACCAGGATGCCATTGCTGTGGAAGCTGCCTGCACTAATGTTCCGGCGTTATTTCTTGATGTCTCT
GACCAGACACCCATCAACAGTATTATTTTCTCCCATGAAGACGGTACGCGACTGGGCGTGGAGCATCTGG
TCGCATTGGGTCACCAGCAAATCGCGCTGTTAGCGGGCCCATTAAGTTCTGTCTCGGCGCGTCTGCGTCT
GGCTGGCTGGCATAAATATCTCACTCGCAATCAAATTCAGCCGATAGCGGAACGGGAAGGCGACTGGAGT
GCCATGTCCGGTTTTCAACAAACCATGCAAATGCTGAATGAGGGCATCGTTCCCACTGCGATGCTGGTTG
CCAACGATCAGATGGCGCTGGGCGCAATGCGCGCCATTACCGAGTCCGGGCTGCGCGTTGGTGCGGATAT
CTCGGTAGTGGGATACGACGATACCGAAGACAGCTCATGTTATATCCCGCCGTTAACCACCATCAAACAG
GATTTTCGCCTGCTGGGGCAAACCAGCGTGGACCGCTTGCTGCAACTCTCTCAGGGCCAGGCGGTGAAGG
GCAATCAGCTGTTGCCCGTCTCACTGGTGAAAAGAAAAACCACCCTGGCGCCCAATACGCAAACCGCCTC
TCCCCGCGCGTTGGCCGATTCATTAATGCAGCTGGCACGACAGTTTCCCGACTGGAAAGCGGGCAGTGAG
CGCAACGCAATTAATGTAAGTTAGCTCACTCATTAGGCACCGGGATCTCGACCGATGCCCTTGAGAGCCT
TCAACCCAGTCAGCTCCTTCCGGTGGGCGCGGGGCATGACTATCGTCGCCGCACTTATGACTGTCTTCTT
TATCATGCAACTCGTAGGACAGGTGCCGGCAGCGCTCTGGGTCATTTTCGGCGAGGACCGCTTTCGCTGG
AGCGCGACGATGATCGGCCTGTCGCTTGCGGTATTCGGAATCTTGCACGCCCTCGCTCAAGCCTTCGTCA
CTGGTCCCGCCACCAAACGTTTCGGCGAGAAGCAGGCCATTATCGCCGGCATGGCGGCCGACGCGCTGGG
CTACGTCTTGCTGGCGTTCGCGACGCGAGGCTGGATGGCCTTCCCCATTATGATTCTTCTCGCTTCCGGC
GGCATCGGGATGCCCGCGTTGCAGGCCATGCTGTCCAGGCAGGTAGATGACGACCATCAGGGACAGCTTC
AAGGATCGCTCGCGGCTCTTACCAGCCTAACTTCGATCATTGGACCGCTGATCGTCACGGCGATTTATGC
CGCCTCGGCGAGCACATGGAACGGGTTGGCATGGATTGTAGGCGCCGCCCTATACCTTGTCTGCCTCCCC
GCGTTGCGTCGCGGTGCATGGAGCCGGGCCACCTCGACCTGAATGGAAGCCGGCGGCACCTCGCTAACGG
ATTCACCACTCCAAGAATTGGAGCCAATCAATTCTTGCGGAGAACTGTGAATGCGCAAACCAACCCTTGG
CAGAACATATCCATCGCGTCCGCCATCTCCAGCAGCCGCACGCGGCGCATCTCGGGCAGCGTTGGGTCCT
GGCCACGGGTGCGCATGATCGTGCTCCTGTCGTTGAGGACCCGGCTAGGCTGGCGGGGTTGCCTTACTGG
TTAGCAGAATGAATCACCGATACGCGAGCGAACGTGAAGCGACTGCTGCTGCAAAACGTCTGCGACCTGA
GCAACAACATGAATGGTCTTCGGTTTCCGTGTTTCGTAAAGTCTGGAAACGCGGAAGTCAGCGCCCTGCA
CCATTATGTTCCGGATCTGCATCGCAGGATGCTGCTGGCTACCCTGTGGAACACCTACATCTGTATTAAC
GAAGCGCTGGCATTGACCCTGAGTGATTTTTCTCTGGTCCCGCCGCATCCATACCGCCAGTTGTTTACCC
TCACAACGTTCCAGTAACCGGGCATGTTCATCATCAGTAACCCGTATCGTGAGCATCCTCTCTCGTTTCA
TCGGTATCATTACCCCCATGAACAGAAATCCCCCTTACACGGAGGCATCAGTGACCAAACAGGAAAAAAC
CGCCCTTAACATGGCCCGCTTTATCAGAAGCCAGACATTAACGCTTCTGGAGAAACTCAACGAGCTGGAC
GCGGATGAACAGGCAGACATCTGTGAATCGCTTCACGACCACGCTGATGAGCTTTACCGCAGCTGCCTCG
CGCGTTTCGGTGATGACGGTGAAAACCTCTGACACATGCAGCTCCCGGAGACGGTCACAGCTTGTCTGTA
AGCGGATGCCGGGAGCAGACAAGCCCGTCAGGGCGCGTCAGCGGGTGTTGGCGGGTGTCGGGGCGCAGCC
ATGACCCAGTCACGTAGCGATAGCGGAGTGTATACTGGCTTAACTATGCGGCATCAGAGCAGATTGTACT
GAGAGTGCACCATTGCGGTGTGAAATACCGCACAGATGCGTAAGGAGAAAATACCGCATCAGGCGCTCTT
CCGCTTCCTCGCTCACTGACTCGCTGCGCTCGGTCGTTCGGCTGCGGCGAGCGGTATCAGCTCACTCAAA
GGCGGTAATACGGTTATCCACAGAATCAGGGGATAACGCAGGAAAGAACATGTGAGCAAAAGGCCAGCAA
AAGGCCAGGAACCGTAAAAAGGCCGCGTTGCTGGCGTTTTTCCATAGGCTCCGCCCCCCTGACGAGCATC
ACAAAAATCGACGCTCAAGTCAGAGGTGGCGAAACCCGACAGGACTATAAAGATACCAGGCGTTTCCCCC
TGGAAGCTCCCTCGTGCGCTCTCCTGTTCCGACCCTGCCGCTTACCGGATACCTGTCCGCCTTTCTCCCT
TCGGGAAGCGTGGCGCTTTCTCATAGCTCACGCTGTAGGTATCTCAGTTCGGTGTAGGTCGTTCGCTCCA
AGCTGGGCTGTGTGCACGAACCCCCCGTTCAGCCCGACCGCTGCGCCTTATCCGGTAACTATCGTCTTGA
GTCCAACCCGGTAAGACACGACTTATCGCCACTGGCAGCAGCCACTGGTAACAGGATTAGCAGAGCGAGG
TATGTAGGCGGTGCTACAGAGTTCTTGAAGTGGTGGCCTAACTACGGCTACACTAGAAGGACAGTATTTG
GTATCTGCGCTCTGCTGAAGCCAGTTACCTTCGGAAAAAGAGTTGGTAGCTCTTGATCCGGCAAACAAAC
CACCGCTGGTAGCGGTGGTTTTTTTGTTTGCAAGCAGCAGATTACGCGCAGAAAAAAAGGATCTCAAGAA
GATCCTTTGATCTTTTCTACGGGGTCTGACGCTCAGTGGAACGAAAACTCACGTTAAGGGATTTTGGTCA
TGAGATTATCAAAAAGGATCTTCACCTAGATCCTTTTAAATTAAAAATGAAGTTTTAAATCAATCTAAAG
TATATATGAGTAAACTTGGTCTGACAGTTACCAATGCTTAATCAGTGAGGCACCTATCTCAGCGATCTGT
CTATTTCGTTCATCCATAGTTGCCTGACTCCCCGTCGTGTAGATAACTACGATACGGGAGGGCTTATCAT
CTGGCCCCAGTGCTGCAATGATACCGCGAGACCCACGCTCACCGGCTCCAGATTTATCAGCAATAAACCA
GCCAGCCGGAAGGGCCGAGCGCAGAAGTGGTCCTGCAACTTTATCCGCCTCCATCCAGTCTATTAATTGT
TGCCGGGAAGCTAGAGTAAGTAGTTCGCCAGTTAATAGTTTGCGCAACGTTGTTGCCATTGCTGCAGGCA
TCGTGGTGTCACGCTCGTCGTTTGGTATGGCTTCATTCAGCTCCGGTTCCCAACGATCAAGGCGAGTTAC
ATGATCCCCCATGTTGTGCAAAAAAGCGGTTAGCTCCTTCGGTCCTCCGATCGTTGTCAGAAGTAAGTTG
GCCGCAGTGTTATCACTCATGGTTATGGCAGCACTGCATAATTCTCTTACTGTCATGCCATCCGTAAGAT
GCTTTTCTGTGACTGGTGAGTACTCAACCAAGTCATTCTGAGAATAGTGTATGCGGCGACCGAGTTGCTC
TTGCCCGGCGTCAACACGGGATAATACCGCGCCACATAGCAGAACTTTAAAAGTGCTCATCATTGGAAAA
CGTTCTTCGGGGCGAAAACTCTCAAGGATCTTACCGCTGTTGAGATCCAGTTCGATGTAACCCACTCGTG
CACCCAACTGATCTTCAGCATCTTTTACTTTCACCAGCGTTTCTGGGTGAGCAAAAACAGGAAGGCAAAA
TGCCGCAAAAAAGGGAATAAGGGCGACACGGAAATGTTGAATACTCATACTCTTCCTTTTTCAATATTAT
TGAAGCATTTATCAGGGTTATTGTCTCATGAGCGGATACATATTTGAATGTATTTAGAAAAATAAACAAA
TAGGGGTTCCGCGCACATTTCCCCGAAAAGTGCCACCTGACGTCTAAGAAACCATTATTATCATGACATT
AACCTATAAAAATAGGCGTATCACGAGGCCCTTTCGTCTTCAAGAA
