>Addgene plasmid #201825 | H5_fold-0_Elsa | depositor partial sequence | sequence record 391729 | insert sequence
CATATG
[270 nt withheld, positions 7-276]
AGCCTCGAG
